>Addgene plasmid #200841 | pMSIP122: pHelper(CyCAST)_Shuffled-spacer | addgene full sequence | sequence record 397086 | Addgene NGS Result
GGGGAATTGTGAGCGGATAACAATTCCCCTGTAGAAATAATTTTGTTTAACTTTAATAAGGAGATATACC
ATGGTTTCCAAGCCTGAATCCCGGTCTACGGGACTGAAACACCATCTATGTATAGCTACGATGGAATAGT
AAAGGGTTTCCAAGCCTGAATCCCGGTCTACGGGACTGAAACGATCCGAATTCGAGCTCGGCGCGCCTGC
AGGTCGACAAGCTTGCGGCCGCATAATGCTTAAGTCGAACAGAAAGTAATCGTATTGTACACGGCCGCAT
AATCGAAATTAATACGACTCACTATAGGGGAATTGTGAGCGGATAACAATTCCCCATCTTAGTATATTAG
TTAAGTATAAGAAGGAGATATACATATGGCTACCCTACTCCAAACCCTCCTGTTACGAACGTTGTCACCC
GAGGCGGATCCAGTTCTCTATGTCTACATTGAGACGGTACTACCTGCAATGGAACGGGAATTTGGCTTGA
TTCCAGCCCTTGGTGGCTCGGAGGAAGCACACTTTCATCTGCTGAGGCGACGGGGAAACAAATATGCGGC
GGAAAATTCCAAGCGGTACGCCAGTCGCTCTGATCAAAGCCTGCTGGTTCATGTGCTCAATGCCTTGCTG
ACCGCCTGGAATTTGTTGCCATTCCTAAGCTCCACATTTGAACTATCAGATGATGAGAAACGGCTGCTCT
GCCTGGGGCTGACCCTACACGATTACAACAAGTGGTGCCAGGGTGAGGAGGAAGATTCGCCGATTGCATG
CGAAGTAGCAGAGATTCTTGAGCTTTGTCAAACATTGGGAGAGCGGTTGAACTTTGACGGATTCTGGGCA
GAGTGGCGGGAGTATTTGACAGAGATTGCCTACCTTGCCCAAAACACCCAGGGAAAAGTTGGAACAAATC
TACCCAAAGCGAATTGGGGCAGCTTCAAAATTCTAGATACCCGTCGTCTGGATTCGCCCCTACGATGGCT
ACTCGCTTTTGGCGATGTCGCAGTCCATCTCAGCGATCCATCTGACATCGCAATGAAAACGGGGGGAGAT
CGCCTGCGGGAACATCTGCGCTTTCTAGGTATTCGTCGCAAGCTGGTCTACCATCGCCTGCGCAACTGTA
CAGGGCTATTAACCAACGGAATTCATAATGCGGTAATGCATTTTGCTAGAGAACTGGATTGGCAACCCAT
CCTCTTCTTTGCTCAGGGTGTTGTTTATCTCGCTCCTCAGGGTGCTGGCGTTCCGGATCGCTTAGAACTT
CAGGAATTTCTCTGGGAGCAGGTCAGCAACCGATTAGCCACCAGCATGTTGCGGGGAGAGGTTGGTTTCA
AACGGGATGGCAAGGGACTCAAGGTGGCTCCCCAAACCCTGGAACTGTTCTCCCCTGCTCAGTTGATTCG
GAACTTGCCCGGTGTTGTCCAATCTTATGTCGGAAACGCTAAATCTCCTGCGACTCCAAAACGACTTGAG
AAGCTGGAACTCAGTTCAACAGAGCGAGAGTTTTTGGCTAAAGGTGCAGATTTAAGAGCAGATCGCATTG
CCGAGTTTATCTTTCTGGCGCAAAAAGAGTTTTTCGGAGATAAACCAGAATTTATCACTTGGATGCTTGA
AACTCTGGGGGTTCAAACTGCTATCACTTCGGAGCAGACGCAGCTTCAATCCGGTGGTGTGAACTGGGGA
TGGTATCACGCAGCAGCCTATTACGTCGCGAGCAATGCCACGCTGGATTTGGAAGAGATTTCGGAGAAAC
TTCAGGAATTTGCCGAGCAGTTGGCAACCTGGGCGGAGGAAAACAATTTCTTCCCAGAGCATCGCAGCCC
AACCCATGACATCTTTTTCAACTATCTGACTCAATACCTGGAAGTTCAGGGGTGGGAGCAGCAGGAGCAG
TCCTTTCAGCTTGAACTGGCAGGCTATGTTGGCGCAAAGACTAAAACTGCCAGACAACCGATTTGCTCCC
TCAGTTCCGGTGAATTTGCTTCGGAAGACCAGATGGATTCTGTTGTCCTGTTCAAACCGCAGCAGTACAG
CAACAAGAATCCTCTCGGTGGACGGCAGATCAAGCGGGGGATTTCCAAAATCTGGTCCCTGGAAATGCTG
CTCAGGCAGGCTCTTTGGTCTGCGCCAGCAGGCAAACTAGAGGAACAACAACCCATTTTCCTTTACATCT
TCCCGGCATACGTTTACTCGCCCCAGGTTGCTGCTGCTGTCCGGTTACTGGTGAATGATCTGAAGCGTGT
CAACCTCTGGGAAGTCCGTAAACACTGGTTGGAGAATGGCATGGATGCTCAGGCGTTGCGATCGTTTCCC
TGGCTAGTCGGTGACAAAAACGATTCGGGTAACTCTGCTCCATCCAGATACTCTGGTGAAGACTTGCCTT
TCATGGCAATGAACTACACCACCACCAGAGGCAAAACGATAACTGATGCCTGGGTTGAACCTGCTTTCCT
GACACTGGTGCTGCCTTTGTTGCTGGGTGTGAAAGTTGTCGCCACCAGTAGCCAGATTCCACTCTATGAA
AGCGACAACGACTTTTGCGAATCTGTCAAGCTGGATGGACCCGCCGATTTCTGGGCTTTGCTGCGGCTAC
CAACTTCCCTGCATCTCCAGGATTGGATTGGGGGGCGTGTTCAAAATTTAGCAGAAGGCTTGAACCGCTT
GATGGTTGCCTACTGCCTGCATCTGGACAGTCGTAGCGCTCCACCAGATGCGCGCTGGAGAGCCTTAAAC
GGCAGTGTCCGAGAGATGACAACAAATGTTCTAAACATTTTTTCACTTGCAGAGGAGGGATTACGTCGTG
ATGGCTCTAAACGCGATGCAACAGTTGAAGAAATTAACCGCTATTGGAAATACGCCCAGCTGTGGGCAGA
GGGAGACTCTGATATGCAAAACAAGTTGAAGATTACCAAACGCTTAGTCGATGAGTACCGCCAGTTTTAC
AGAGCCAGTGCGAACGAATCCAGCCATACGGTTTTGCTGCCATTTTCTAAGGCACTGGAACACATTCTTT
CGGTACCAAATGATTGGGACGATGAGGAAATTATTGTTCAAGGGGCAGGACAGTTACAGGCCGCGTTAGA
TCGGCAGGAAGTCTACAAACGTCCCCTCATGCTTGACAAAGAGATTCCCTTTGAAATTCGTCGGATGAAG
GAGTTTGAGGCAATTCAAACCTTCATGACCACCTGCGTCATTGACCTATTTGGACAAATGTGTAAAGGCG
ATCGCGCGCTCCTGCAGGAACATCGCAACCGCCTTAAATCAGGGGTCGAATTTGCCTATCGTCAGTTAGC
CCTGCAAGAGAAACAAGCCAAAGCCAACCAAAAATCTGGAGAACAATCATGAGCATTCTTGAAACCTTAA
AGCCAGAGTTCCACACAGCCTTCCCTCGCCTCGCCTCTGGCAAATATGTCCATTTCTTCATGGTGCGTCA
CAGCCAGTCGTTCCCCGTCTTTCAAACCGATGGCGTTTTGAACACTGCCCGTACTCAGGCTGGGTTAAAT
GCAGGCGATGAAAAATCCAGACAGGCAATCAGTCGCCTGGTCATGTTCAAACGGAAACAGGTGACACCAG
AACGACTCACAGGACGGGAACTGCTGCGATCGCTGGGCATTAACGGAGTAGTTGAAGGGGAAGCCAATTT
CTGTGAATACAACGGCGAAAGATCCTGTAAAAAATGCCCTGATTGCATTCTCTATGGTTTTGCGATTGGG
GACAGTGGCTCGGAACGTTCCAAAGTCTACTCTGATTCAGCCTTTTCCCTGAGTCCTTATGAAGTTTCCC
ATCGCAGTTTTACCTTCAATGCTCCCTTTGAAGGTGGAACCATGAGTGAGAAGGGTGAAATGCGGAGTGC
GATCAACGAACTGGATCATGTTTTGCCGGAAGTTGCTTTTCCTTGCGTTGAAACACTACGTGACCCCACG
CTGGAAGGCTTCATTTATGTAATGGGCAACCTGATCCGGACTCGGCGCTATGGAGCGCAGGAGTCGCGTA
CAGGGACAATGGCGAATCACATTATTGGCGTTACCCTATGTGATGGCGAGATCTTCAGCAATTTGCACTT
TACCCAAGCCCTCTACGATGCCCTGAAGGGTGATTTGAGTGCGCCAATTAGTGATTTATGCAGAGAGGCG
GCGATCGTGGCAGAAAACTTGCTAAATCAGGAACCTGTGCGGAAGATCCAAGTTATTTTTGGAGAGCAGT
TGAACGAACTCCTGGCTGAGGTAGCGGGAATCTGCCAGGATGAAACTCGCTTGCGAAACACTGTGACAGC
CTTGTACCAGCAATCACAAGCCTATGCCGAGACCTATGGTGCTGCTGCTAAGAAAGGCAAAGGCAAATCT
TAAGGTGGCTGCCAATGGTTATTTATCGATGCAATCTCACGTTGCACGACAACGTATTCTTCGCCACTCG
CGAGATGGGGATTCTCTACGAAACAGAGAAGTATCTACACAACTGGGCACTCAGCTTTGCTCTGTTTGAA
GCCACCCACATCCCCAAACCCTATCGCTTGCAGGGTGCGATCGCTCAACGACCCGGTTATCTGGAAGCTG
ACAACGAGCAAAACCTTTTAGTTCTGAATCACGCAGGCATCTATGTTTTCCCTGCTCTACCACTTCAGTG
GTCCTACCAAGTCAATACCTTCAAAGCGGCTCAAGTGCCTTACTATGGCAAATCCAAACAGTTCGGGGAT
AAGGGAGCTGATCGCAACTACCCGATTAACTACGGACGGGCAAAAGAACTGGCAGTTGGCAGCACCTACC
GAACGTATATTCTTGCCCCTGAACCAATCCAGATCCCCCACTGGATACGGTTGGGTAAGTGGGCAGCCAA
GATTCAGGTGGACGCAAGACCCATACCTAACTGTGGAATCCGACAACGGTCAGGAGAATACACCTGCGAC
CATCCACTAAATCCGATCGACCTGTCCGGTTCAACCCGATTGCTGTTATACAACCGCATTGTCATGCCAC
CCGCTAGTCTCGTCAGTCAGTCGCGAGTTTCTGGGGACTACTGGGAAATTTCTAAACCATCCAATTGGAC
TGAATTTCCGGACTGGTCAGACCTGAAAGACATACCCAATCAAGTTTGCTTACCCAGCGGAGTAGCCTAT
GGAGCCAGTACTGCCATTGCCGCATCTTAAGTCCACCGCTCTGCATATCCTGGTAATTCATTTAGGCGTT
GCCGAAAGCGGAGCCTTGCCTGTTGAATCCGGTCGAGCCGTCCATGCTCAAGTTTTGGACTGGTTCCGCA
TGGCGGATCCGGCAATTTCTGAGGCAATTCACAAAAGCCAGGAATCCCCGCTCAGTCTCTCAGGCCTGGT
CGGGAAACGCCGTAAAGTAGGGGTGCGGGCAGGAGATGAATTTTACTTCCGAATTGGGTTGTTAGATGGG
AGTTTGATTGAACCACTGCTGAGTGGTTTGGAGAAGTGGGGCGACAAGCCCTTTTCTCTGGCAAAGTGTC
CCTTTGTTTTCCGCAGTATCAATATGTTGCCAGGAACTGACCCCTGGGTTGGTTCTTCCGATTATGCCTT
GCTTACCCAAACCCCGGCTACTTTGGATAACCTAGCTCTCAAGCTCCTGTCGCCAACAAGCTTCAAGTCG
AATGCCGGGCAAGGAATCCAACCCTTTCCTTTGCCAGAGTCAGTTTTCGGAAATTTACATCGTCGCTGGA
ATGTCTTTGCACCAAAGGAATTGCAGTTTCCAAAAATTCAATGGAGTGGGCTGGTCTCTGATTATGACCT
CAAAACTCAAAAGTTAAGGATGGAAAACTCGGTTGAGATCGGCGCAGTGGGCTGGGTGCGCTATCGGTTT
CCAGATCCAGAACAAGCGAGAATTGCAACCATTCTGGCTCACTTTGCCTTTTTTGCTGGAGTTGGGCGTA
AGACAGCAATGGGGATGGGACAGGTGGTGTTGGACAAAAAAACGTAGCCTAGGCTGCTGCCACCGCTGAG
CAATAACTAGCATAACCCCTTGGGGCCTCTAAACGGGTCTTGAGGGGTTTTTTGCTGAAACCTCAGGCAT
TTGAGAAGCACACGGTCACACTGCTTCCGGTAGTCAATAAACCGGTAAACCAGCAATAGACATAAGCGGC
TATTTAACGACCCTCGGGATCTCGACGCTCTCCCTTATGCGACTCCTGCATTAGGAAATTAATACGACTC
ACTATAGGGGAATTGTGAGCGGATAACAATTCCCCTGTAGAAATAATTTTGTTTAACTTTAATAAGGAGA
TATACCATGCTTGATGAAAAAAGCTTCGACAACTGGTGCCAATCCGTTGGTCTGAGCCAGGCAGCACGTG
AAGTTGTAGAGCGTGTGCGATCCTCTTCACCCTCCCGTCGCGTACAGAGCGGTAGAGGAAACGTCTCCGG
CAATTACCCTAGCCGCAAAATGGGCGTCACAATTCAGTTTGAGTCCCATCGAAATGAGCTTGCCCGCATC
TACGAACTGGAGCATGACCCCGGCGTTCTGGAATATTACGATCAACCTCCCAAAATCGAACTTGATTATT
TGTCAAAAAATGGGAGGCGTGTTCGTACTCAATACACACCTGATTTCTTTGTTATCCGTAATGACTCAGC
AGGTTGGGAGGAGTGTAAAACAGAGGATGACCTTAAGCAATTAGCTGAGGACAGCCCTAACCGTTACCAA
CGAGCTGAGGACAATCGCTGGCGATGTCCACCTGCAGAAGCCTATGCTCTTCCCCTTGAGTTGTATTTTC
AGGTACGGTCTAGTGCTGAAATTAACTGGATTTTCCAGCAAAACTTTGTATGGCTAGAAGACTACCTTGG
TACTGAATCACTTACTATGGATGAGTCGGTTGCAGATGCAATCATAGCCACAGTCAGAGCAAACGAGGGT
ATCACACTACTCGAACTGATTCAACAATTACAAGGCACAGATGCTGATGCTATCTACATCCTGATTGCAA
CCGAACAAATTTATGTTGATTTGATGGCTGAACGGTTAGCGAACAGCGATCGGGCACGGGTATTTTCCAG
TCCAGAAATTGCTCAAGCCTTTCAACTCATTACGCTGGTCGAAGCACCTCTGGCTAACAGTTCTCTCCAT
ATAGTTCAGGTGGGCGTTGGCACAACCATACACTGGGATGGTGAAGTCTGGGAGATTGTTAATACAGGCT
CTACCATGACAGGATTGTTGCGATCGGACGGTAAGTTTATCGAGTTGCCCAATTCTGCAATTGATGAATT
GATTCAGAAGGGCAAGATTCAATCAATTTCAGCACAACAAGCCCCTGATAGCAAAGCAGAAGTTGAAGAA
ATGCTTCGCTGTGCTCGTCCAGCCGACATTAAAGAAGCCAACCGTCGCTACGAAATCATTCAGCCTTACC
TGGAAAAGGATGCACCAGCTTGTCCAACTCGAACAATTCGGCGCTGGCGTAATCAGTATTGGCAGGCAGA
AAAGCTTTACGGGAATGGCTATGTTGGTTTACTACCAAATCATCAGAAGAAAGGGAATTATTTAGTTAAG
GTTAATGAAGTAACTCAAGCTTTTATGCTTGAGTTTATTGAGAAGCATTACGAAAATCTCAAACAGCGTA
GTAAGCTTAGAGTTTATCAGGCTTTTGTGGAGGCATGTGAAAGCCACGAACCGAAACTAAACCCTCCAAG
CCGTACTACATTCACACTAGCGATTCAGAAACGAGCAGGACATCAGCAAACCTTGAAACGTGAAGGACGA
AGAGCTGCCATTCAGAAGGAGGAGTTTTACTGGGAACTGGAGCTAACTACTCCTCGACACGGCGATCGCC
CCTTCGAGATCGTTCATATTGATCACACTCAACTCGATATTGAGCTTATCAGTTCTTTGAACTCCCTGGC
CCAATGCAACCCTACATCTGTTGATGCCACTTACAATTTGGGTCGTCCTTGGGCAACGTTCATGGTTGAT
GCTTACAGCCGCCGTTTGCTAGCAGTTTACATAACCTATGAAGAACCCAGCTATCGTTCCTGCATGATGG
TGCTCCGTATTTGCGTACAGCGATTTAAGCGTTTTCCTCAGACGATCGTGGTAGATAATGGTGCAGAATT
TCACAGCCATTACTTTGAACAACTACTGGCAACATATCAATGCACAAAGAAGCACAGGCCACCTGCAAAA
GCTCGCTTTGGTGCAGTTGTTGAACGATTATTTGGCACTGCAAATAAGCAATTAATTCATGAGTTGCAGG
GAAATACCCAAATTACTCGCAAGCATCGCCAAGTTACTCAATCTGTTCATCCCCAAAAATTGGCTCTTTG
GACGTTAGGCGATCTCTACGAATCACTATGTGAATGGGCTTACAAAGTTTATGCTGACCGCCAGCACCCT
GCGCTAGGGCAAAGCCCTAATGCTGCATTCGCTCAAGGGCTGGCGTTGGGAGGTAGTCGCATCCATCGCC
GAGTAGAGTATGACCAAGTCTTCCGTATCTTGACATTGCCCGCACCGGAAAGAGGACAACGCAAAGTTCA
GCCAGGACAAGGGATAAAACTTAGCAATATCTACTACTGGTCAAATGCCTTTCGAGACCCAGAAATTGAA
CAATCGATGGTTGAAGTTCGTTATGATCCCTTTGATGCCAGCATTGCCTATGCACTGGTGCGAAAACAAT
GGGTCCGGTGTATTTCCTCCTACTATCAACAGTTTCAAAATCGTTCAGAAAAGGAAATTCGTTTAATAAC
TGCTGAGTTGATTAAGCAAAAGCGTGACCAGGGAAGAGATACAAATGTTACGGATAAAGAATTGGCGCAG
TTTTTAAGCTCTACAGAAATGAAAGAAGGCAAATTCTTGGAGCAACGCTTGCGGACTACAGAAAACAGGG
TAGTTATTCAGAATAGTACAGCTACAGAAGACGATCCCCCCATCACTAATTCTCAGAATTCTTACGAGCC
ATCGCTTATGCTGCCAAGTGAGGATGAGTTGGATGATCAGGAAGACTGGTTAAATACCGGCAAAGCTGAG
GCAGAATTAGAATTCTATGGAGAGTACTAGCGATGCAACCTCAAATAAGCTTCCCAAAAGAGTTACTGCT
TCAACCAATTCCTGATCGAATTGCCTATTTCAAAGATTACACAATGGCACATCCGAAGCTTATAGAAGCA
GACCGGAAGTTAATGCATGCTATTCGTGAACCTGGAGGAGCTGCTCTTATCTTTGTCTTTGGTCCTACCG
GAGTTGGAAAGTCTACTCTATTGAAACGAATTACTCAAAAGCTGCTTAAAGAAGCATTGTCTTTGATGGA
GACTGACAAAGGCTATATTCCTATTGCGGGGGTAGAGATAAAAACTCCAGAGGATAGTAACTTTGATTGG
AACGATTTTTATGTTCGTGCTCTTATGGCACTTAATGAGCCAATGATCGAGAAAAAAATCAACCGTACAG
GTGCAAAACTAAAATTACGGTTGGCACTTGAATCTGCCCTTCGTAATCGCCGTCCTGATGCTTTTTACAT
AGACGAAGCTCAAAATTTTGGTAAGGTAGCCAGTGGGCGAAAATTGCAAGATCAAACAGATTGCATTAAA
TCTCTTGCAAATCTCGCTCAAACTCGGTTTATCTTATGTGGGATTTATGAACTTTTACCACTACGAAATC
TAAGTGGGCAGCTATGCCGCCGTAGCCATAGTATTCACTTTCCACGTTATTCGGCAGATTCTGAGCAGGA
TCTAAAGGCCTTTAAAAGTGCGTTATTAACACTACAAAATCAACTCCCTCTTCCCGAACCACCTGATTTA
GTGGCGCATTGGGAATTTTGTTATGAGAGAACTATCGGCTGTATTGGTATTTTGAAAGATTTGCTCCTTC
GGACTCTAAGCGCGATTTTAGTACGGGATGGAGACAAAGTTTTGACATTGAAGCCCAAGGATTTAGAACA
ACGTGCATGGTCTTTAGAAGAATGTTTGGTTATGCTGAGAGAGGCAAAGGAAGGAGAGCAACAACTTACT
GACAAATCGGGCTTACATGAGGAATTACGGACAGCTTTAGGGTTTAATGCAGCTACGTCCAAGCAGTCTG
CCAAATCATCCAAGTCAACATCAAGCAAAAAAGCAGGCAGTGTTGGAAAGCCTTCACCTCGTCGTCGTTC
AGTTGGAATAGATCAAGATGCCAGCTAACGATCTAGAAATCTATGAATCTTGGAATTTAGATCTCCCTTT
ACTACCTAATCGAAGTAGGCTCTACCACTTGAAACCGATTGCAATTGGAGATGCTTACGTTGAAGGATTA
ATCAGCTATGTTTGCCGTTTGGCTGAAGCCCACTGTGTTTCTCCAGGAGTCCTTACTAAACAGGAAATAT
TGCCCAGTCTAAGAAAAGTTTATAATGTGGGTTCAAGAGAAGTTCATGAAGTACGAAGAGATGAAAGTTT
AGTTTCTATTTCCTCCTTTCCTAAGCCAGAAAGCAATAAAAATCCTAATGAACCAGGCTTCTGGGCATGG
CAATATATTGAAGGATTGCAGCCTTTAACTCTTAGAGAAAACCTTGAAGCATTAACTATTCCAAATTGGA
AAAAGCAAATTCCACAGGTGACAGGAATTGAGGTTGCGCGTGAGTTGAGAGCTTGGTGCCCTGAATGCTT
TCAACAATGGCGCAAGACTAATCAGATAATTTATGAACCGATGCTTTGGTCGATCGCTTTAGTTACCGTA
TGTCCTTATCATTACCTTCCGCTACAAACTCGCTGTCCTTATTGTAAAAAAACTCAACGGCCTATCACAG
GAAAAATGCAGGTAGCTCGCTGTTCCGAATGTTTAGAGTGGCTTGGCATTCAACCAAGCGAAGATTCAGA
GTTAGAAATCAAAATTAAATCTGAAGTCGAATGGCACCATTGGGTTGCGGAGAAAGTAATGGAGATTTTG
GTATTTAAAGATTATACTTTAACTGCAAATGCTATAACAATAGCAGCTCCAATTACGAAAGAAAAATATT
TTCAACTAGAATCGAGCTTAATAAATTGTCCAATTAAGTATGCTCAACAGCAGTTCTTAAAGCTCTTCTT
CAATTAAATTTATAAAGGTATGGCTATGGCGACTGAAGTACCTTTTACTTTTAGCACGTGGGATTTATCT
AAACCCCTTACCCCAGCTCGTAGTTCTCTCTTTAGCTTGAAACCGATTGGGGTTGGAACGGCTGCAGTAG
AAAGCCTCACTGGATATATTGCACGTTTGGCTGAAGCTCACTGTATCTGGCCAGGAGATCTTCTTGCAGC
TGAATTTAGTTCTTCATATTCCTATTCTTACCTGCATAGCATGAGGGGCCGTATTGCTGCTTTGAATGGT
AATAGCCAAATGGCTCAGGATGCTGTACTTAAGCTTCAAGAGCTTACCTTACAGGAGAATTTATCCGCTT
TAACAATGTTAGGCTGGGCTAATATTTTACCCGCAAAAGGGTTGTTAAATCGGACTCGAACTTGGTGTCC
GGTTTGTTTTGAGGCGTGGCGTTTCATCAAAAGTCCTATATATGAGCCTCTATTATGGTATTTAACCTCG
GTCAAATATTGTCCAATTCATCAGCAACGCCTTTTATCTCAATGTCCATTCTGCGGGTGCCAGCAGCCTC
CTCTAGACTGGAAAACTCGGCCGGGCTATTGTTCAAGGTGCCAGGTGTGGCTGGGTTCACCACCAGGTGT
AACTTCCAGTAATTCGCTTTCTAATACAGAAATAAGGTGGGAGAGTTGGGTTGCCCAGAGCTGCGGAAAT
TTGTTAGCCTATAGTCCTCGTTTACACAAGATATCCGTTAGCGTTCAGGTCGCAGCATCCCTTTCTAAAT
GTATCAACCTTTATGCAGAGGGCAATATTGCGGAGTTTGCCCGTCAAATGAGCTTGCCAAAAACTTCTGT
TTGGCTGTGGCAGTCTGGTCAGGTACTCCCCGAGTTATCCAGGCTTTTAAGCATCTGCTATCACTTCAAT
CTGTCGCTCTTAGACTTTCTAATTAATACACCAGTTCTTAAGATAAGGAGAGACTTAATTCCAGAAAAGA
GAACTAATGAGTTTCGCCAGCCTCGAAGAGATCCCTCAACCATATCTCAATTGCAACCTATTCTGGGATT
AATTCTTTTCGAGCAGCCACCTCCCTCTTTAGCAGCAGTAGCGTGTCGCTTAGGTTGTAGCTCAAGATCC
CTGCGCCATAATTTTCCTGATCTCTGTGGCTCTATTTCTGCACGTTACCTTCAACACCGTGATGAAGTTT
ATAAAGAAAAATTGAATCAATTCTGTCAAGACTTGCGCCAAGTTGTACTTCAACTTTATTCGGCAGGCAT
TGATCCGACTCGGAGCCAAGTTGCTCGCCGTCTGAGGAAACCCGCTTATTTTAGAGAACCCGAAGTCGAG
GCAATGCTTGAGTCTGTTCGACGAGAATTAGGCTTGCACAGCAATTCTCAGCATGAGACTAATTCTCACA
AAAACGCCCAGTTTTAACTTAAGTCGAACAGAAAGTAATCGTATTGTACACGGCCGCATAATCGAAATTA
ATACGACTCACTATAGGGGAATTGTGAGCGGATAACAATTCCCCATCTTAGTATATTAGTTAAGTATAAG
AAGGAGATATACATATGGCAGATCTCAATTGGATATCGGCCGGCCACGCGATCGCTGACGTCGGTACCCT
CGAGTCTGGTAAAGAAACCGCTGCTGCGAAATTTGAACGCCAGCACATGGACTCGTCTACTAGCGCAGCT
TAATTAACCTAGGCTGCTGCCACCGCTGAGCAATAACTAGCATAACCCCTTGGGGCCTCTAAACGGGTCT
TGAGGGGTTTTTTGCTGAAACCTCAGGCATTTGAGAAGCACACGGTCACACTGCTTCCGGTAGTGCCCTG
AACCGACGACCGGGTCATCGTGGCCGGATCTTGCGGCCCCTCGGCTTGAACGAATTGTTAGACATTATTT
GCCGACTACCTTGGTGATCTCGCCTTTCACGTAGTGGACAAATTCTTCCAACTGATCTGCGCGCGAGGCC
AAGCGATCTTCTTCTTGTCCAAGATAAGCCTGTCTAGCTTCAAGTATGACGGGCTGATACTGGGCCGGCA
GGCGCTCCATTGCCCAGTCGGCAGCGACATCCTTCGGCGCGATTTTGCCGGTTACTGCGCTGTACCAAAT
GCGGGACAACGTAAGCACTACATTTCGCTCATCGCCAGCCCAGTCGGGCGGCGAGTTCCATAGCGTTAAG
GTTTCATTTAGCGCCTCAAATAGATCCTGTTCAGGAACCGGATCAAAGAGTTCCTCCGCCGCTGGACCTA
CCAAGGCAACGCTATGTTCTCTTGCTTTTGTCAGCAAGATAGCCAGATCAATGTCGATCGTGGCTGGCTC
GAAGATACCTGCAAGAATGTCATTGCGCTGCCATTCTCCAAATTGCAGTTCGCGCTTAGCTGGATAACGC
CACGGAATGATGTCGTCGTGCACAACAATGGTGACTTCTACAGCGCGGAGAATCTCGCTCTCTCCAGGGG
AAGCCGAAGTTTCCAAAAGGTCGTTGATCAAAGCTCGCCGCGTTGTTTCATCAAGCCTTACGGTCACCGT
AACCAGCAAATCAATATCACTGTGTGGCTTCAGGCCGCCATCCACTGCGGAGCCGTACAAATGTACGGCC
AGCAACGTCGGTTCGAGATGGCGCTCGATGACGCCAACTACCTCTGATAGTTGAGTCGATACTTCGGCGA
TCACCGCTTCCCTCATACTCTTCCTTTTTCAATATTATTGAAGCATTTATCAGGGTTATTGTCTCATGAG
CGGATACATATTTGAATGTATTTAGAAAAATAAACAAATAGCTAGCTCACTCGGTCGCTACGCTCCGGGC
GTGAGACTGCGGCGGGCGCTGCGGACACATACAAAGTTACCCACAGATTCCGTGGATAAGCAGGGGACTA
ACATGTGAGGCAAAACAGCAGGGCCGCGCCGGTGGCGTTTTTCCATAGGCTCCGCCCTCCTGCCAGAGTT
CACATAAACAGACGCTTTTCCGGTGCATCTGTGGGAGCCGTGAGGCTCAACCATGAATCTGACAGTACGG
GCGAAACCCGACAGGACTTAAAGATCCCCACCGTTTCCGGCGGGTCGCTCCCTCTTGCGCTCTCCTGTTC
CGACCCTGCCGTTTACCGGATACCTGTTCCGCCTTTCTCCCTTACGGGAAGTGTGGCGCTTTCTCATAGC
TCACACACTGGTATCTCGGCTCGGTGTAGGTCGTTCGCTCCAAGCTGGGCTGTAAGCAAGAACTCCCCGT
TCAGCCCGACTGCTGCGCCTTATCCGGTAACTGTTCACTTGAGTCCAACCCGGAAAAGCACGGTAAAACG
CCACTGGCAGCAGCCATTGGTAACTGGGAGTTCGCAGAGGATTTGTTTAGCTAAACACGCGGTTGCTCTT
GAAGTGTGCGCCAAAGTCCGGCTACACTGGAAGGACAGATTTGGTTGCTGTGCTCTGCGAAAGCCAGTTA
CCACGGTTAAGCAGTTCCCCAACTGACTTAACCTTCGATCAAACCACCTCCCCAGGTGGTTTTTTCGTTT
ACAGGGCAAAAGATTACGCGCAGAAAAAAAGGATCTCAAGAAGATCCTTTGATCTTTTCTACTGAACCGC
TCTAGATTTCAGTGCAATTTATCTCTTCAAATGTAGCACCTGAAGTCAGCCCCATACGATATAAGTTGTA
ATTCTCATGTTAGTCATGCCCCGCGCCCACCGGAAGGAGCTGACTGGGTTGAAGGCTCTCAAGGGCATCG
GTCGAGATCCCGGTGCCTAATGAGTGAGCTAACTTACATTAATTGCGTTGCGCTCACTGCCCGCTTTCCA
GTCGGGAAACCTGTCGTGCCAGCTGCATTAATGAATCGGCCAACGCGCGGGGAGAGGCGGTTTGCGTATT
GGGCGCCAGGGTGGTTTTTCTTTTCACCAGTGAGACGGGCAACAGCTGATTGCCCTTCACCGCCTGGCCC
TGAGAGAGTTGCAGCAAGCGGTCCACGCTGGTTTGCCCCAGCAGGCGAAAATCCTGTTTGATGGTGGTTA
ACGGCGGGATATAACATGAGCTGTCTTCGGTATCGTCGTATCCCACTACCGAGATGTCCGCACCAACGCG
CAGCCCGGACTCGGTAATGGCGCGCATTGCGCCCAGCGCCATCTGATCGTTGGCAACCAGCATCGCAGTG
GGAACGATGCCCTCATTCAGCATTTGCATGGTTTGTTGAAAACCGGACATGGCACTCCAGTCGCCTTCCC
GTTCCGCTATCGGCTGAATTTGATTGCGAGTGAGATATTTATGCCAGCCAGCCAGACGCAGACGCGCCGA
GACAGAACTTAATGGGCCCGCTAACAGCGCGATTTGCTGGTGACCCAATGCGACCAGATGCTCCACGCCC
AGTCGCGTACCGTCTTCATGGGAGAAAATAATACTGTTGATGGGTGTCTGGTCAGAGACATCAAGAAATA
ACGCCGGAACATTAGTGCAGGCAGCTTCCACAGCAATGGCATCCTGGTCATCCAGCGGATAGTTAATGAT
CAGCCCACTGACGCGTTGCGCGAGAAGATTGTGCACCGCCGCTTTACAGGCTTCGACGCCGCTTCGTTCT
ACCATCGACACCACCACGCTGGCACCCAGTTGATCGGCGCGAGATTTAATCGCCGCGACAATTTGCGACG
GCGCGTGCAGGGCCAGACTGGAGGTGGCAACGCCAATCAGCAACGACTGTTTGCCCGCCAGTTGTTGTGC
CACGCGGTTGGGAATGTAATTCAGCTCCGCCATCGCCGCTTCCACTTTTTCCCGCGTTTTCGCAGAAACG
TGGCTGGCCTGGTTCACCACGCGGGAAACGGTCTGATAAGAGACACCGGCATACTCTGCGACATCGTATA
ACGTTACTGGTTTCACATTCACCACCCTGAATTGACTCTCTTCCGGGCGCTATCATGCCATACCGCGAAA
GGTTTTGCGCCATTCGATGGTGTCCGGGATCTCGACGCTCTCCCTTATGCGACTCCTGCATTAGGAAATT
AATACGACTCACTATA
Features (pLannotate 1.2.2; 24 found; start..end, strand, type, name):
      3..27      +  protein_bind   lac operator: The lac repressor binds to the lac operator to inhibit transcription in E. coli. This inhibition can be relieved by adding lactose or isopropyl-β-D-thiogalactopyranoside (IPTG). lac repressor encoded by lacI
     42..64      +  RBS            RBS: efficient ribosome binding site from bacteriophage T7 gene 10 (Olins and Rangwala, 1989)
    290..308     +  promoter       T7 promoter: promoter for bacteriophage T7 RNA polymerase
    309..333     +  protein_bind   lac operator: The lac repressor binds to the lac operator to inhibit transcription in E. coli. This inhibition can be relieved by adding lactose or isopropyl-β-D-thiogalactopyranoside (IPTG). lac repressor encoded by lacI
   5932..5949    +  CDS            SET1 (fragment): solubility-enhancement tag derived from T7 phage gene 10B
   5957..6004    +  terminator     T7 terminator: transcription terminator for bacteriophage T7 RNA polymerase
   6112..6147    -  CDS            TcR (fragment): tetracycline efflux protein; tet; confers resistance to tetracycline
   6150..6168    +  promoter       T7 promoter: promoter for bacteriophage T7 RNA polymerase
   6169..6193    +  protein_bind   lac operator: The lac repressor binds to the lac operator to inhibit transcription in E. coli. This inhibition can be relieved by adding lactose or isopropyl-β-D-thiogalactopyranoside (IPTG). lac repressor encoded by lacI
   6208..6230    +  RBS            RBS: efficient ribosome binding site from bacteriophage T7 gene 10 (Olins and Rangwala, 1989)
  12459..12477   +  promoter       T7 promoter: promoter for bacteriophage T7 RNA polymerase
  12478..12502   +  protein_bind   lac operator: The lac repressor binds to the lac operator to inhibit transcription in E. coli. This inhibition can be relieved by adding lactose or isopropyl-β-D-thiogalactopyranoside (IPTG). lac repressor encoded by lacI
  12611..12652   +  CDS            S-Tag (fragment): affinity and epitope tag derived from pancreatic ribonuclease A
  12682..12699   +  CDS            SET1 (fragment): solubility-enhancement tag derived from T7 phage gene 10B
  12707..12754   +  terminator     T7 terminator: transcription terminator for bacteriophage T7 RNA polymerase
  12875..13666   -  CDS            SmR: aminoglycoside adenylyltransferase (Murphy, 1985); aadA; confers resistance to spectinomycin and streptomycin
  13667..13758   -  promoter       AmpR promoter: bla
  13806..14544   -  rep_origin     CloDF13 ori: Plasmids containing the CloDF13 (CDF) origin of replication can be propagated in E. coli cells that contain additional plasmids with compatible origins.
  14641..14705   -  CDS            TcR (fragment): tetracycline efflux protein; tet; confers resistance to tetracycline
  14720..14741   -  protein_bind   CAP binding site: CAP binding activates transcription in the presence of cAMP. E. coli catabolite activator protein
  14754..15836   -  CDS            lacI: lac repressor; lacI; The lac repressor binds to the lac operator to inhibit transcription in E. coli. This inhibition can be relieved by adding lactose or isopropyl-β-D-thiogalactopyranoside (IPTG).
  15837..15914   -  promoter       lacI promoter: lacI
  15922..15957   -  CDS            TcR (fragment): tetracycline efflux protein; tet; confers resistance to tetracycline
  15960..2       +  promoter       T7 promoter (across the origin): promoter for bacteriophage T7 RNA polymerase
