[The description below was written by a language model from this plasmid's Addgene catalogue record and pLannotate feature annotations shown in this document.]
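Description:
pMSIP122: pHelper(CyCAST)_Shuffled-spacer is a bacterial expression helper plasmid of about 16 kb built on pCDFDuet-1. It supplies the components of a CRISPR-associated transposon (CAST) system from Cyanothece sp. PCC 7425. It replicates from the low-copy CloDF13 origin, which is compatible with other common plasmid origins and so allows co-maintenance with partner plasmids in the same E. coli cell. Selection is through the aadA (SmR) gene, driven by the AmpR promoter, which confers spectinomycin/streptomycin resistance. The backbone also carries lacI under its own promoter.

The annotation shows four T7 promoter/lac operator units, two of them followed by the T7 gene 10 ribosome binding site, and two T7 terminators. Transcription therefore depends on T7 RNA polymerase and is held off by the lac repressor until inducer such as IPTG is added, matching the stated purpose of inducible expression. Two long stretches downstream of these promoters, each several kilobases, are unannotated and presumably hold the CyCAST protein-coding genes, which were inserted by Gibson assembly. The feature table does not name the individual genes, and it does not mark the position of the crRNA cassette. The short S-Tag, SET1 and TcR fragment hits are most likely residual Duet vector sequence or spurious matches rather than functional elements.

As the name indicates, this version encodes a shuffled-spacer crRNA that serves as a control for the CyPSP1 target. It is thus the non-targeting comparison for a matched targeting helper in RNA-guided transposition experiments. The record does not describe the companion plasmids it would be used with.
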