Addgene plasmid #200841: pMSIP122: pHelper(CyCAST)_Shuffled-spacer
Purpose: Inducible expression of CyCAST proteins with control crRNA for CyPSP1.
Depositing lab: Feng Zhang. Depositing organization: Broad Institute. Publication: Modularity and diversity of target selectors in Tn7 transposons. Faure G, Saito M, Benler S, Peng I, Wolf YI, Strecker J, Altae-Tran H, Neumann E, Li D, Makarova KS, Macrae RK, Koonin EV, Zhang F. Mol Cell. 2023 Jun 15;83(12):2122-2136.e10. doi: 10.1016/j.molcel.2023.05.013. Epub 2023 Jun 1. PubMed 37267947.
Backbone
  Vector backbone: pCDFDuet-1
  Vector type: Bacterial Expression
Growth in bacteria
  Bacterial resistance: Spectinomycin, 50 μg/mL
  Growth temperature: 37°C
  Growth strain: NEB Stable
  Copy number: Low Copy
Gene/Insert
  Gene/Insert name: CyCAST
  Species: Cyanothece sp. PCC 7425
  Cloning method: Gibson Cloning
Terms and licenses: Academic/Nonprofit Terms; Industry Terms: Not Available to Industry
How to cite: pMSIP122: pHelper(CyCAST)_Shuffled-spacer was a gift from Feng Zhang (Addgene plasmid # 200841 ; http://n2t.net/addgene:200841 ; RRID:Addgene_200841)
